>Addgene plasmid #206487 | F16-pAc5.1 EGFP Vasa closed | addgene full sequence | sequence record 407281 | Addgene NGS Result
AAAAAATCATGAATGGCATCAACTCTGAATCAAATCTTTGCAGATGCACCTACTTCTCATTTCCACTGTC
ACATCATTTTTCCAGATCTCGCTGCCTGTTATGTGGCCCACAAACCAAGACACGTTTTATGGCCATTAAA
GCTGGCTGATCGTCGCCAAACACCAAATACATAATGAATATGTACACATTCGAGAAAGAAGCGATCAAAG
AAGCGTCTTCGGGCGGAGTAGGAGAATGCGGAGGAGAAGGAGAACGAGCTGATCTAGTATCTCTCCACAA
TCCAATGCCAACTGACCAACTGGCCATATTCGGAGCAATTTGAAGCCAATTTCCATCGCCTGGCGATCGC
TCCATTCTTGGCTATATGTTTTTCACCGTTACCCGGGGCCATTTTCAAAGACTCGTCGGCAAGATAAGAT
TGTGTCACTCGCTGTCTCTCTTCATTTGTCGAAGAATGCTGAGGAATTTCGCGATGACGTCGGCGAGTAT
TTTGAAGAATGAGAATAATTTGTATTTATACGAAAATCAGTTAGTGGAATTTTCTACAAAAACATGTTAT
CTATAGATAATTTTGTTGCAAAATATGTTGACTATGACAAAGATTGTATGTATATACCTTTAATGTATTC
TCATTTTCTTATGTATTTATAATGGCAATGATGATACTGATGATATTTTAAGATGATGCCAGACCAAAAG
GCTTGAATTTCTGCGTCTTTTGCCGAACGCAGTGCATGTGCAATTGTTGTTTTTTGGAATATTCAATTTT
CGGACTGTCCGCTTTGATTTCAGTTTCTTGGCTTATTCAAAAAGCAAAGTAAAGCCAAAAAAGCGAGATG
GCAATACCAAATGCGGCAAAACGGTAGTGGAAGGAAAGGGGTGCGGGGCAGCGGAAGGAAGGGTGGGGCG
GGGCGTGGCGGGGTCTGTGGCTGGGCGCGACGTCACCGACGTTGGAGCCACTCCTTTGACCATGTGTGCG
TGTGTGTATTATTCGTGTCTCGCCACTCGCCGGTTGTTTTTTTCTTTTTATGCTGCGCTCTCTCTAGCGC
CATCTCGCTTACGCATGCTCAACGCACCGCATGTTGCCGTTTCCTTTTATGCGTCATTTTGGCTCGAAAT
AGGCAATTATTTAAACAAAGATTAGTCAACGAAAACGCTAAAATAAATAAGTCTACAATATGGTTACTTA
TTGCCATGTGTGTGCAGCCAACGATAGCAACAAAAGCAACAACACAGGTGGCTTTCCCTCTTTCACTTTT
TGTTTGCAAGCCGCGTGCGAGCAAGACGGCACGACCGGCAAACGCAATTACGCTGACAAAGAGCAGACGA
AGTTTTGGCGAAAAACATCAAGGCGCCTGATACGAATGCATTTGCAATAACAATTGCGATATTTAATATT
GTTTATGAAGCTGTTTGACTTCAAAACACACAAAAAAAAAAATAAAACAAATTATTTGAAAGAGAATTAG
GAATCGGACGCTTATCGTTAGGGTAACAACAAGAAATGCTTACTGAGTCACAGCCTCTGGAAAACTGCCG
CAAGCCAGAGAGAGAGAGAAAAAGAGGGAGAGCAGCTTAGACCGCATGTGCTTGTGTGTGAGGCGTCTCT
CTCTTCGTCTCTGTTGCGCAAACGCATAGACTGCACTGAAAAAATCGATTACCTATTTTTTATGAATGAA
TATTTGCACTATTACTATTCAAAACTATTAAGATAGCAATCACATTCAATAGCCAAATACTATACCACCT
GAGCGATGCAACGAAATGATCAATTTGAGCAAAAATGCTGCATATTTAGGACGGCATCATTATAGAAATG
CTTCTTGCTGTGTACTTTTCTCTCGTCTGGCAGCTGTTTCGCCGTTATTGTTAAAACCGGCTTAAGTTAG
GTGTGTTTTCTACGACTAGTGAATGCCCTACTAGAAGATGTGTGTTGCACAAAATGTCCCTGGAATAACC
AATTTGAAGTGCAGATAGCAGTAAACGTAAGCTAATATGAATATTATTTAACTGTAATGTTTTAATATCG
CTGGACATTACTAATAAACCCACTATAAACACATGTACATATGTATGTTTTGGCATACAATGAGTAGTTG
GGGAAAAAATGTGTAAAAGCACCGTGACCATCACAGCATAAAGATAACCAGCTGAAGTATCGAATATGAG
TAACCCCCAAATTGAATCACATGCCGCAACTGATAGGACCCATGGAAGTACACTCTTCATGGCGATATAC
AAGACACACACAAGCACGAACACCCAGTTGCGGAGGAAATTCTCCGTAAATGAAAACCCAATCGGCGAAC
AATTCATACCCATATATGGTAAAAGTTTTGAACGCGACTTGAGAGCGGAGAGCATTGCGGCTGATAAGGT
TTTAGCGCTAAGCGGGCTTTATAAAACGGGCTGCGGGACCAGTTTTCATATCACTACCGTTTGAGTTCTT
GTGCTGTGTGGATACTCCTCCCGACACAAAGCCGCTCCATCAGCCAGCAGTCGTCTAATCCAGAGACCCC
GGATCGGGGTACCATCATGGTGAGCAAGGGCGAGGAGCTGTTCACCGGGGTGGTGCCCATCCTGGTCGAG
CTGGACGGCGACGTAAACGGCCACAAGTTCAGCGTGTCCGGCGAGGGCGAGGGCGATGCCACCTACGGCA
AGCTGACCCTGAAGTTCATCTGCACCACCGGCAAGCTGCCCGTGCCCTGGCCCACCCTCGTGACCACCCT
GACCTACGGCGTGCAGTGCTTCAGCCGCTACCCCGACCACATGAAGCAGCACGACTTCTTCAAGTCCGCC
ATGCCCGAAGGCTACGTCCAGGAGCGCACCATCTTCTTCAAGGACGACGGCAACTACAAGACCCGCGCCG
AGGTGAAGTTCGAGGGCGACACCCTGGTGAACCGCATCGAGCTGAAGGGCATCGACTTCAAGGAGGACGG
CAACATCCTGGGGCACAAGCTGGAGTACAACTACAACAGCCACAACGTCTATATCATGGCCGACAAGCAG
AAGAACGGCATCAAGGTGAACTTCAAGATCCGCCACAACATCGAGGACGGCAGCGTGCAGCTCGCCGACC
ACTACCAGCAGAACACCCCCATCGGCGACGGCCCCGTGCTGCTGCCCGACAACCACTACCTGAGCACCCA
GTCCGCCCTGAGCAAAGACCCCAACGAGAAGCGCGATCACATGGTCCTGCTGGAGTTCGTGACCGCCGCC
GGGATCACTCTCGGCATGGACGAGCTGTACAAGCCAAGCTTGAATTCTGCAGATATGTCTGACGACTGGG
ATGATGAGCCCATTGTTGATACTCGCGGCGCCCGCGGTGGAGATTGGAGCGATGATGAGGACACGGCCAA
GAGCTTCAGCGGCGAAGCTGAAGGCGATGGTGTTGGAGGGAGCGGTGGTGAAGGCGGCGGCTACCAAGGA
GGAAATCGAGATGTGTTCGGAAGGATCGGCGGAGGCAGAGGAGGAGGAGCTGGAGGTTATCGAGGAGGAA
ATCGAGATGGAGGGGGCTTCCACGGTGGACGTCGCGAGGGAGAAAGGGACTTCCGCGGTGGAGAAGGCGG
CTTCCGCGGTGGACAAGGCGGCTCCCGCGGTGGACAAGGCGGCTCCCGCGGGGGACAAGGCGGCTTCCGT
GGTGGAGAAGGCGGCTTCCGCGGTCGGCTGTACGAAAACGAGGATGGTGATGAACGTCGTGGAAGACTAG
ATCGGGAGGAACGCGGCGGTGAACGTGGTGAAAGAGGGGACGGTGGTTTTGCGAGGCGCCGTCGAAATGA
AGATGATATAAATAATAATAATAATATCGCCGAAGATGTCGAAAGGAAGCGAGAGTTTTATATTCCTCCC
GAGCCGTCCAACGATGCAATTGAGATATTCAGCAGTGGCATCGCTTCCGGGATTCATTTTTCGAAATACA
ACAACATACCGGTTAAGGTGACCGGCAGCGATGTTCCACAACCTATACAACATTTTACGAGCGCTGATTT
GAGAGATATTATTATAGACAATGTAAACAAATCTGGATACAAAATACCGACACCAATACAAAAGTGTTCC
ATACCAGTAATATCCTCTGGTCGAGACCTAATGGCGTGTGCCCAGACGGGTTCTGGAAAAACGGCAGCTT
TTTTGTTGCCCATTTTGAGCAAGTTGTTGGAGGATCCCCATGAACTGGAGCTTGGAAGACCCCAGGTAGT
GATTGTATCCCCAACAAGGGAGCTGGCAATTCAGATCTTTAACGAGGCGAGGAAGTTTGCTTTCGAGTCA
TATCTAAAGATCGGTATTGTTTACGGAGGCACCTCGTTCAGACATCAAAACGAGTGCATTACCAGAGGCT
GCCATGTAGTGATCGCCACTCCGGGACGACTTCTGGATTTCGTGGATCGGACCTTTATCACGTTTGAAGA
CACTCGATTCGTTGTGCTGGATCAGGCCGATCGCATGCTAGATATGGGTTTCTCAGAAGACATGCGAAGA
ATCATGACGCATGTAACTATGCGTCCAGAACATCAGACATTGATGTTTTCCGCCACGTTTCCAGAAGAAA
TCCAAAGAATGGCCGGCGAATTCCTTAAAAATTACGTTTTCGTCGCCATTGGCATTGTAGGCGGAGCTTG
CTCTGATGTGAAGCAGACCATATACGAAGTTAATAAGTACGCCAAGCGATCCAAGCTAATAGAAATCCTT
TCCGAGCAAGCAGATGGCACCATTGTGTTTGTGGAGACAAAGCGTGGCGCCGACTTTTTAGCTTCCTTCC
TGTCAGAAAAGGAGTTTCCGACGACCTCCATTCATGGCGATCGTCTCCAGAGTCAACGCGAGCAGGCCTT
GCGTGATTTCAAGAACGGCTCTATGAAGGTTCTCATAGCCACTTCAGTGGCTTCTCGTGGATTAGACATT
AAAAACATCAAGCATGTGATCAACTATGACATGCCCAGCAAGATCGATGACTACGTACATCGCATTGGAC
GTACAGGTCGTGTAGGCAATAATGGACGAGCCACAAGCTTCTTTGACCCTGAAAAGGATCGAGCTATTGC
TGCGGACTTGGTAAAAATCTTGGAGGGATCTGGCCAGACTGTTCCGGACTTTCTACGCACCTGTGGTGCC
GGCGGTGATGGGGGTTACTCCAATCAAAATTTCGGTGGGGTGGATGTGCGTGGCAGGGGAAATTACGTCG
GCGATGCCACCAATGTCGAGGAAGAAGAGCAATGGGATTGAATCCAGCACAGTGGCGGCCGCTCGAGTCT
AGAGGGCCCGCGGTTCGAAGGTAAGCCTATCCCTAACCCTCTCCTCGGTCTCGATTCTACGCGTACCGGT
CATCATCACCATCACCATTGAGTTTAAACCCGCTGATCAGCCTCGACTGTGCCTTCTAAGGCCTGAGCTC
GCTGATCAGCCTCGATCGAGGATCCAGACATGATAAGATACATTGATGAGTTTGGACAAACCACAACTAG
AATGCAGTGAAAAAAATGCTTTATTTGTGAAATTTGTGATGCTATTGCTTTATTTGTAACCATTATAAGC
TGCAATAAACAAGTTAACAACAACAATTGCATTCATTTTATGTTTCAGGTTCAGGGGGAGGTGTGGGAGG
TTTTTTAAAGCAAGTAAAACCTCTACAAATGTGGTATGGCTGATTATGATCAGTCGACCGATGCCCTTGA
GAGCCTTCAACCCAGTCAGCTCCTTCCGGTGGGCGCGGGGCATGACTATCGTCGCCGCACTTATGACTGT
CTTCTTTATCATGCAACTCGTAGGACAGGTGCCGGCAGCGCTCTGGGTCATTTTCGGCGAGGACCGCTTT
CGCTGGAGCGCGACGATGATCGGCCTGTCGCTTGCGGTATTCGGAATCTTGCACGCCCTCGCTCAAGCCT
TCGTCACTGGTCCCGCCACCAAACGTTTCGGCGAGAAGCAGGCCATTATCGCCGGCATGGCGGCCGACGC
GCTGGGCTACGTCTTGCTGGCGTTCGCGACGCGAGGCTGGATGGCCTTCCCCATTATGATTCTTCTCGCT
TCCGGCGGCATCGGGATGCCCGCGTTGCAGGCCATGCTGTCCAGGCAGGTAGATGACGACCATCAGGGAC
AGCTTCAAGGCCAGCAAAAGGCCAGGAACCGTAAAAAGGCCGCGTTGCTGGCGTTTTTCCATAGGCTCCG
CCCCCCTGACGAGCATCACAAAAATCGACGCTCAAGTCAGAGGTGGCGAAACCCGACAGGACTATAAAGA
TACCAGGCGTTTCCCCCTGGAAGCTCCCTCGTGCGCTCTCCTGTTCCGACCCTGCCGCTTACCGGATACC
TGTCCGCCTTTCTCCCTTCGGGAAGCGTGGCGCTTTCTCATAGCTCACGCTGTAGGTATCTCAGTTCGGT
GTAGGTCGTTCGCTCCAAGCTGGGCTGTGTGCACGAACCCCCCGTTCAGCCCGACCGCTGCGCCTTATCC
GGTAACTATCGTCTTGAGTCCAACCCGGTAAGACACGACTTATCGCCACTGGCAGCAGCCACTGGTAACA
GGATTAGCAGAGCGAGGTATGTAGGCGGTGCTACAGAGTTCTTGAAGTGGTGGCCTAACTACGGCTACAC
TAGAAGGACAGTATTTGGTATCTGCGCTCTGCTGAAGCCAGTTACCTTCGGAAAAAGAGTTGGTAGCTCT
TGATCCGGCAAACAAACCACCGCTGGTAGCGGTGGTTTTTTTGTTTGCAAGCAGCAGATTACGCGCAGAA
AAAAAGGATCTCAAGAAGATCCTTTGATCTTTTCTACGGGGTCTGACGCTCAGTGGAACGAAAACTCACG
TTAAGGGATTTTGGTCATGAGATTATCAAAAAGGATCTTCACCTAGATCCTTTTAAATTAAAAATGAAGT
TTTAAATCAATCTAAAGTATATATGAGTAAACTTGGTCTGACAGTTACCAATGCTTAATCAGTGAGGCAC
CTATCTCAGCGATCTGTCTATTTCGTTCATCCATAGTTGCCTGACTCCCCGTCGTGTAGATAACTACGAT
ACGGGAGGGCTTACCATCTGGCCCCAGTGCTGCAATGATACCGCGAGACCCACGCTCACCGGCTCCAGAT
TTATCAGCAATAAACCAGCCAGCCGGAAGGGCCGAGCGCAGAAGTGGTCCTGCAACTTTATCCGCCTCCA
TCCAGTCTATTAATTGTTGCCGGGAAGCTAGAGTAAGTAGTTCGCCAGTTAATAGTTTGCGCAACGTTGT
TGCCATTGCTGCAGGCATCGTGGTGTCACGCTCGTCGTTTGGTATGGCTTCATTCAGCTCCGGTTCCCAA
CGATCAAGGCGAGTTACATGATCCCCCATGTTGTGCAAAAAAGCGGTTAGCTCCTTCGGTCCTCCGATCG
TTGTCAGAAGTAAGTTGGCCGCAGTGTTATCACTCATGGTTATGGCAGCACTGCATAATTCTCTTACTGT
CATGCCATCCGTAAGATGCTTTTCTGTGACTGGTGAGTACTCAACCAAGTCATTCTGAGAATAGTGTATG
CGGCGACCGAGTTGCTCTTGCCCGGCGTCAACACGGGATAATACCGCGCCACATAGCAGAACTTTAAAAG
TGCTCATCATTGGAAAACGTTCTTCGGGGCGAAAACTCTCAAGGATCTTACCGCTGTTGAGATCCAGTTC
GATGTAACCCACTCGTGCACCCAACTGATCTTCAGCATCTTTTACTTTCACCAGCGTTTCTGGGTGAGCA
AAAACAGGAAGGCAAAATGCCGCAAAAAAGGGAATAAGGGCGACACGGAAATGTTGAATACTCATACTCT
TCCTTTTTCAATATTATTGAAGCATTTATCAGGGTTATTGTCTCATGAGCGGATACATATTTGAATGTAT
TTAGAAAAATAAACAAATAGGGGTTCCGCGCACATTTCCCCGAAAAGTGCCACCTGACGTCTAAGAAACC
ATTATTATCATGACATTAACCTATAAAAATAGGCGTATCACGAGGCCCTTTCGTCTTCAAGAATTAATTC
TATATTCTAAAAACACAAATGATACTTCTAAA
Features (pLannotate 1.2.2; 10 found; start..end, strand, type, name):
      8..2517    +  promoter       Ac5 promoter: Drosophila melanogaster actin 5C promoter
   2537..3253    +  CDS            EGFP: EGFP is a basic (constitutively fluorescent) green fluorescent protein published in 1996, derived from Aequorea victoria. It is reported to be a rapidly-maturing weak dimer with moderate acid sensitivity.
   3275..5218    +  CDS            vas: VASA1_DROME - Also known as vasa From Drosophila melanogaster (Fruit fly).
   5270..5311    +  CDS            V5 tag: epitope tag from simian virus 5
   5411..5545    -  polyA_signal   SV40 poly(A) signal: SV40 polyadenylation signal
   5568..5652    -  CDS            large T antigen (fragment): large T antigen from SV40 (simian virus 40)
   5653..6100    +  CDS            TcR (fragment): tetracycline efflux protein; tet; confers resistance to tetracycline
   6146..6734    -  rep_origin     ori: high-copy-number ColE1/pMB1/pBR322/pUC origin of replication
   6905..7765    -  CDS            AmpR: β-lactamase; bla; confers resistance to ampicillin, carbenicillin, and related antibiotics
   7766..7870    -  promoter       AmpR promoter: bla
