[The description below was written by a language model from this plasmid's Addgene catalogue record and pLannotate feature annotations shown in this document.]
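Description:
F16-pAc5.1 EGFP Vasa closed is an insect-cell expression plasmid of about 8 kb, built on a pAc5.1-derived backbone carrying EGFP (T5-pAc5.1 EGFP-EcoRV). It is intended for transfection into Drosophila Schneider cells. In bacteria it is maintained through a high-copy ColE1/pUC-type origin and selected with ampicillin through the β-lactamase gene and its own promoter. The annotation also picks up a fragment of a tetracycline resistance gene and a fragment of SV40 large T antigen. Both appear to be non-functional backbone remnants rather than working parts.

The expression cassette is driven by the Drosophila melanogaster actin 5C (Ac5) promoter, a strong constitutive promoter in fly cell lines. Downstream sits EGFP, followed by the coding sequence of D. melanogaster vasa, so that EGFP is fused to the N terminus of Vasa. An SV40 polyadenylation signal closes the cassette. A V5 epitope tag from the backbone is annotated just after the vasa sequence, but the record does not state whether it is in frame and translated or separated from the insert by a stop codon. The cloning sites used are also not recorded.

The insert carries the E400Q substitution, which the depositor describes as producing the closed conformation of Vasa, a DEAD-box RNA helicase. The stated purpose is expression of this conformationally locked, fluorescently labelled Vasa for imaging in Schneider cells. The associated publication describes a colocalization assay for identifying and characterizing direct protein–protein interactions, which suggests that the construct serves as one of the fluorescent partners in that assay.
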