Addgene plasmid #206487: F16-pAc5.1 EGFP Vasa closed
Purpose: Vasa (closed conformation) expression for Schneider cell imaging
Depositing lab: Anne Ephrussi. Depositing organization: European Molecular Biology Laboratory (EMBL), Heidelberg. Publication: ReLo is a simple and rapid colocalization assay to identify and characterize direct protein-protein interactions. Salgania HK, Metz J, Jeske M. Nat Commun. 2024 Apr 3;15(1):2875. doi: 10.1038/s41467-024-47233-4. PubMed 38570497.
Backbone
  Vector backbone: T5-pAc5.1 EGFP-EcoRV
  Vector type: Insect Expression
Growth in bacteria
  Bacterial resistance: Ampicillin, 100 μg/mL
  Growth temperature: 37°C
  Growth strain: DH5alpha
  Copy number: High Copy
Gene/Insert
  Gene/Insert name: vasa E400Q
  Species: D. melanogaster (fly)
  Mutation: E400Q
  Tag / fusion protein: EGFP (N terminal on insert)
  Cloning method: Restriction Enzyme; 5′ cloning site Unknown (unknown if destroyed); 3′ cloning site Unknown (unknown if destroyed)
Terms and licenses: Academic/Nonprofit Terms; Industry Terms: Not Available to Industry
Depositor comments: Please visit https://www.biorxiv.org/content/10.1101/2022.03.04.482790v2 for bioRxiv preprint.
How to cite: F16-pAc5.1 EGFP Vasa closed was a gift from Anne Ephrussi (Addgene plasmid # 206487 ; http://n2t.net/addgene:206487 ; RRID:Addgene_206487)
