>Addgene plasmid #206487 | F16-pAc5.1 EGFP Vasa closed | depositor partial sequence | sequence record 401824 | Dm Vasa E400Q
ATGTCTGACGACTGGGATGATGAGCCCATTGTTGATACTCGCGGCGCCCGCGGTGGAGATTGGAGCGATG
ATGAGGACACGGCCAAGAGCTTCAGCGGCGAAGCTGAAGGCGATGGTGTTGGAGGGAGCGGTGGTGAAGG
CGGTGGCTACCAAGGAGGAAATCGAGATGTGTTCGGAAGGATCGGCGGAGGCAGAGGAGGAGGAGCTGGA
GGTTATCGAGGAGGAAATCGAGATGGAGGGGGCTTCCACGGTGGACGTCGCGAGGGAGAAAGGGACTTCC
GCGGTGGAGAAGGCGGCTTCCGCGGTGGACAAGGCGGCTCCCGCGGTGGACAAGGCGGCTCCCGCGGGGG
ACAAGGCGGCTTCCGTGGTGGAGAAGGCGGCTTCCGCGGTCGGCTGTACGAAAACGAGGATGGTGATGAA
CGTCGTGGAAGACTAGATCGGGAGGAACGCGGCGGTGAACGTGGTGAAAGAGGGGACGGTGGTTTTGCGA
GGCGCCGTCGAAATGAAGATGATATAAATAATAATAATAATATCGCCGAAGATGTCGAAAGGAAGCGAGA
GTTTTATATTCCTCCCGAGCCGTCCAACGATGCAATTGAGATATTCAGCAGTGGCATCGCTTCCGGGATT
CATTTTTCGAAATACAACAACATACCGGTTAAGGTGACCGGCAGCGATGTTCCACAACCTATACAACATT
TTACGAGCGCTGATTTGAGAGATATTATTATAGACAATGTAAACAAATCTGGATACAAAATACCGACACC
AATACAAAAGTGTTCCATACCAGTAATATCCTCTGGTCGAGACCTAATGGCGTGTGCCCAGACGGGTTCT
GGAAAAACGGCAGCTTTTTTGTTGCCCATTTTGAGCAAGTTGTTGGAGGATCCCCATGAACTGGAGCTTG
GAAGACCCCAGGTAGTGATTGTATCCCCAACAAGGGAGCTGGCAATTCAGATCTTTAACGAGGCGAGGAA
GTTTGCTTTCGAGTCATATCTAAAGATCGGTATTGTTTACGGAGGCACCTCGTTCAGACATCAAAACGAG
TGCATTACCAGAGGCTGCCATGTAGTGATCGCCACTCCGGGACGACTTCTGGATTTCGTGGATCGGACCT
TTATCACGTTTGAAGACACTCGATTCGTTGTGCTGGATCAGGCCGATCGCATGCTAGATATGGGTTTCTC
AGAAGACATGCGAAGAATCATGACGCATGTAACTATGCGTCCAGAACATCAGACATTGATGTTTTCCGCC
ACGTTTCCAGAAGAAATCCAAAGAATGGCCGGCGAATTCCTTAAAAATTACGTTTTCGTCGCCATTGGCA
TTGTAGGCGGAGCTTGCTCTGATGTGAAGCAGACCATATACGAAGTTAATAAGTACGCCAAGCGATCCAA
GCTAATAGAAATCCTTTCCGAGCAAGCAGATGGCACCATTGTGTTTGTGGAGACAAAGCGTGGCGCCGAC
TTTTTAGCTTCCTTCCTGTCAGAAAAGGAGTTTCCGACGACCTCCATTCATGGCGATCGTCTCCAGAGTC
AACGCGAGCAGGCCTTGCGTGATTTCAAGAACGGCTCTATGAAGGTTCTCATAGCCACTTCAGTGGCTTC
TCGTGGATTAGACATTAAAAACATCAAGCATGTGATCAACTATGACATGCCCAGCAAGATCGATGACTAC
GTACATCGCATTGGACGTACAGGTCGTGTAGGCAATAATGGACGAGCCACAAGCTTCTTTGACCCTGAAA
AGGATCGAGCTATTGCTGCGGACTTGGTAAAAATCTTGGAGGGATCTGGCCAGACTGTTCCGGACTTTCT
ACGCACCTGTGGTGCCGGCGGTGATGGGGGTTACTCCAATCAAAATTTCGGTGGGGTGGATGTGCGTGGC
AGGGGAAATTACGTCGGCGATGCCACCAATGTCGAGGAAGAAGAGCAATGGGATTGA
